>Addgene plasmid #101251 | stabilized HP35 tension sensor module | addgene full sequence | sequence record 197872 | Addgene NGS Result
TTTGAAAGACCCCACCCGTAGGTGGCAAGCTAGCTTAAGTAACGCCACTTTGCAAGGCATGGAAAAATAC
ATAACTGAGAATAGAAAAGTTCAGATCAAGGTCAGGAACAAAGAAACAGCTGAATACCAAACAGGATATC
TGTGGTAAGCGGTTCCTGCCCCGGCTCAGGGCCAAGAACAGATGAGACAGCTGAGTGATGGGCCAAACAG
GATATCTGTGGTAAGCAGTTCCTGCCCCGGCTCGGGGCCAAGAACAGATGGTCCCCAGATGCGGTCCAGC
CCTCAGCAGTTTCTAGTGAATCATCAGATGTTTCCAGGGTGCCCCAAGGACCTGAAAATGACCCTGTACC
TTATTTGAACTAACCAATCAGTTCGCTTCTCGCTTCTGTTCGCGCGCTTCCGCTCTCCGAGCTCAATAAA
AGAGCCCACAACCCCTCACTCGGCGCGCCAGTCTTCCGATAGACTGCGTCGCCCGGGTACCCGTATTCCC
AATAAAGCCTCTTGCTGTTTGCATCCGAATCGTGGTCTCGCTGTTCCTTGGGAGGGTCTCCTCTGAGTGA
TTGACTACCCACGACGGGGGTCTTTCATTTGGGGGCTCGTCCGGGATTTGGAGACCCCTGCCCAGGGACC
ACCGACCCACCACCGGGAGGTAAGCTGGCCAGCAACTTATCTGTGTCTGTCCGATTGTCTAGTGTCTATG
TTTGATGTTATGCGCCTGCGTCTGTACTAGTTAGCTAACTAGCTCTGTATCTGGCGGACCCGTGGTGGAA
CTGACGAGTTCTGAACACCCGGCCGCAACCCTGGGAGACGTCCCAGGGACTTTGGGGGCCGTTTTTGTGG
CCCGACCTGAGGAAGGGAGTCGATGTGGAATCCGACCCCGTCAGGATATGTGGTTCTGGTAGGAGACGAG
AACCTAAAACAGTTCCCGCCTCCGTCTGAATTTTTGCTTTCGGTTTGGAACCGAAGCCGCGCGTCTTGTC
TGCTGCAGCGCTGCAGCATCGTTCTGTGTTGTCTCTGTCTGACTGTGTTTCTGTATTTGTCTGAAAATTA
GGGCCAGACTGTTACCACTCCCTTAAGTTTGACCTTAGGTCACTGGAAAGATGTCGAGCGGATCGCTCAC
AACCAGTCGGTAGATGTCAAGAAGAGACGTTGGGTTACCTTCTGCTCTGCAGAATGGCCAACCTTTAACG
TCGGATGGCCGCGAGACGGCACCTTTAACCGAGACCTCATCACCCAGGTTAAGATCAAGGTCTTTTCACC
TGGCCCGCATGGACACCCAGACCAGGTCCCCTACATCGTGACCTGGGAAGCCTTGGCTTTTGACCCCCCT
CCCTGGGTCAAGCCCTTTGTACACCCTAAGCCTCCGCCTCCTCTTCCTCCATCCGCCCCGTCTCTCCCCC
TTGAACCTCCTCGTTCGACCCCGCCTCGATCCTCCCTTTATCCAGCCCTCACTCCTTCTCTAGGCGCCGG
AATGATCCCCCGGGCTGCAGGTCGGCCGCCACGACCGGTGCCGCCACCATCCCCTGACCCACGCCCCTGA
CCCCTCACAAGGAGACGACCTTCCATGACCGAGTACAAGCCCACGGTGCGCCTCGCCACCCGCGACGACG
TCCCCCGGGCCGTACGCACCCTCGCCGCCGCGTTCGCCGACTACCCCGCCACGCGCCACACCGTCGACCC
GGACCGCCACATCGAGCGGGTCACCGAGCTGCAAGAACTCTTCCTCACGCGCGTCGGGCTCGACATCGGC
AAGGTGTGGGTCGCGGACGACGGCGCCGCGGTGGCGGTCTGGACCACGCCGGAGAGCGTCGAAGCGGGGG
CGGTGTTCGCCGAGATCGGCCCGCGCATGGCCGAGTTGAGCGGTTCCCGGCTGGCCGCGCAGCAACAGAT
GGAAGGCCTCCTGGCGCCGCACCGGCCCAAGGAGCCCGCGTGGTTCCTGGCCACCGTCGGCGTCTCGCCC
GACCACCAGGGCAAGGGTCTGGGCAGCGCCGTCGTGCTCCCCGGAGTGGAGGCGGCCGAGCGCGCCGGGG
TGCCCGCCTTCCTGGAGACCTCCGCGCCCCGCAACCTCCCCTTCTACGAGCGGCTCGGCTTCACCGTCAC
CGCCGACGTCGAGGTGCCCGAAGGACCGCGCACCTGGTGCATGACCCGCAAGCCCGGTGCCTGACGCCCG
CCCCACGACCCGCAGCGCCCGACCGAAAGGAGCGCACGACCCCATGGCTCCGACCGAAGCCACCCGGGGC
GGCCCCGCCGACCCCGCACCCGCCCCCGAGGCCCACCGACTCTAGTAATAGTAATCAATTACGGGGTCAT
TAGTTCATAGCCCATATATGGAGTTCCGCGTTACATAACTTACGGTAAATGGCCCGCCTGGCTGACCGCC
CAACGACCCCCGCCCATTGACGTCAATAATGACGTATGTTCCCATAGTAACGCCAATAGGGACTTTCCAT
TGACGTCAATGGGTGGAGTATTTACGGTAAACTGCCCACTTGGCAGTACATCAAGTGTATCATATGCCAA
GTACGCCCCCTATTGACGTCAATGACGGTAAATGGCCCGCCTGGCATTATGCCCAGTACATGACCTTATG
GGACTTTCCTACTTGGCAGTACATCTACGTATTAGTCATCGCTATTACCATGGTGATGCGGTTTTGGCAG
TACATCAATGGGCGTGGATAGCGGTTTGACTCACGGGGATTTCCAAGTCTCCACCCCATTGACGTCAATG
GGAGTTTGTTTTGGCACCAAAATCAACGGGACTTTCCAAAATGTCGTAACAACTCCGCCCCATTGACGCA
AATGGGCGGTAGGCGTGTACGGTGGGAGGTCTATATAAGCAGAGCTGGTTTAGTGAACCGTCAGATCCGC
TAGCGCTACCGGACTCAGATCTGGGCCCATAAAGCTTATACGAATTCACCATGGCTTGTAAAATGGTGAG
CAAAGGCGAAGAGCTGTTCACCGGCGTGGTGCCCATCCTGGTGGAGCTGGACGGCGACGTGAACGGCCAC
AAGTTCAGCGTGAGCGGCGAGGGCGAGGGCGACGCCACCTACGGCAAGCTGACCCTGAAGCTGCTGTGCA
CCACCGGCAAGCTGCCCGTGCCCTGGCCCACCCTGGTGACCACCCTGGGCTACGGCGTGCAGTGCTTCGC
CCGGTACCCCGACCACATGAAGCAGCACGACTTCTTCAAGAGCGCCATGCCCGAGGGCTACGTGCAGGAG
CGGACCATCTTCTTCAAGGACGACGGCAACTACAAGACCCGGGCCGAGGTGAAGTTCGAGGGCGACACCC
TGGTGAACCGGATCGAGCTGAAGGGCATCGACTTCAAGGAGGACGGCAACATCCTGGGCCACAAGCTGGA
GTACAACTACAACAGCCACAACGTGTACATCACCGCCGACAAGCAGAAGAACGGCATCAAGGCCAACTTC
AAGATCCGGCACAACATCGAGGACGGCGGCGTGCAGCTGGCCGACCACTACCAGCAGAACACCCCCATCG
GCGACGGCCCCGTGCTGCTGCCCGACAACCACTACCTGAGCTACCAGAGCGCCCTGTTCAAGGACCCCAA
CGAGAAGCGGGACCACATGGTGCTGCTGGAGTTCCTGACCGCCGCCGGATCTCTGAGCGATGAGGACTTC
AAAGCTGTGTTTGGCATGACCAGGTCCGCATTTGCCAATCTTCCTCTGTGGAAACAACAGGCCCTGATGA
AGGAAAAGGGACTCTTCGGATCCATGGTGAGCAAGGGCGAGGAGGATAACATGGCCATCATCAAGGAGTT
CATGCGCTTCAAGGTGCACATGGAGGGCTCCGTGAACGGCCACGAGTTCGAGATCGAGGGCGAGGGCGAG
GGCCGCCCCTACGAGGGCACCCAGACCGCCAAGCTGAAGGTGACCAAGGGTGGCCCCCTGCCCTTCGCCT
GGGACATCCTGTCCCCTCAGTTCATGTACGGCTCCAAGGCCTACGTGAAGCACCCCGCCGACATCCCCGA
CTACTTGAAGCTGTCCTTCCCCGAGGGCTTCAAGTGGGAGCGCGTGATGAACTTCGAGGACGGCGGCGTG
GTGACCGTGACCCAGGACTCCTCCCTGCAGGACGGCGAGTTCATCTACAAGGTGAAGCTGCGCGGCACCA
ACTTCCCCTCCGACGGCCCCGTAATGCAGAAGAAGACCATGGGCTGGGAGGCCTCCTCCGAGCGGATGTA
CCCCGAGGACGGCGCCCTGAAGGGCGAGATCAAGCAGAGGCTGAAGCTGAAGGACGGCGGCCACTACGAC
GCTGAGGTCAAGACCACCTACAAGGCCAAGAAGCCCGTGCAGCTGCCCGGCGCCTACAACGTCAACATCA
AGTTGGACATCACCTCCCACAACGAGGACTACACCATCGTGGAACAGTACGAACGCGCCGAGGGCCGCCA
CTCCACCGGCGGCATGGACGAGCTGTACAAGAAATGTCTCGAGCACCACCACCACCACCACTGAGCGGCC
GCCTATACATCGATAAAATAAAAGATTTTATTTAGTCTCCAGAAAAAGGGGGGAATGAAAGACCCCACCT
GTAGGTTTGGCAAGCTAGCTTAAGTAACGCCATTTTGCAAGGCATGGAAAAATACATAACTGAGAATAGA
GAAGTTCAGATCAAGGTCAGGAACAGATGGAACAGCTGAATATGGGCCAAACAGGATATCTGTGGTAAGC
AGTTCCTGCCCCGGCTCAGGGCCAAGAACAGATGGAACAGCTGAATATGGGCCAAACAGGATATCTGTGG
TAAGCAGTTCCTGCCCCGGCTCAGGGCCAAGAACAGATGGTCCCCAGATGCGGTCCAGCCCTCAGCAGTT
TCTAGAGAACCATCAGATGTTTCCAGGGTGCCCCAAGGACCTGAAATGACCCTGTGCCTTATTTGAACTA
ACCAATCAGTTCGCTTCTCGCTTCTGTTCGCGCGCTTCTGCTCCCCGAGCTCAATAAAAGAGCCCACAAC
CCCTCACTCGGGGCGCCAGTCCTCCGATTGACTGAGTCGCCCGGGTACCCGTGTATCCAATAAACCCTCT
TGCAGTTGCATCCGACTTGTGGTCTCGCTGTTCCTTGGGAGGGTCTCCTCTGAGTGATTGACTACCCGTC
AGCGGGGGTCTTTCATTTGGGGGCTCGTCCGGGATCGGGAGACCCCTGCCCAGGGACCACCGACCCACCA
CCGGGAGGTAAGCTGGCTGCCTCGCGCGTTTCGGTGATGACGGTGAAAACCTCTGACACATGCAGCTCCC
GGAGACGGTCACAGCTTGTCTGTAAGCGGATGCCGGGAGCAGACAAGCCCGTCAGGGCGCGTCAGCGGGT
GTTGGCGGGTGTCGGGGCGCAGCCATGACCCAGTCACGTAGCGATAGCGGAGTGTACTGATAACTTCGTA
TAATGTATGCTATACGAAGTTATTAGGTCTGAAGAGGAGTTTACGTCCAGCCAAGCTAGGGCCGCGATCC
GGAACCCTTAATATAACTTCGTATAATGTATGCTATACGAAGTTATCAGTACTGGCTTAACTATGCGGCA
TCAGAGCAGATTGTACTGAGAGTGCACCATATGCGGTGTGAAATACCGCACAGATGCGTAAGGAGAAAAT
ACCGCATCAGGCGCTCTTCCGCTTCCTCGCTCACTGACTCGCTGCGCTCGGTCGTTCGGCTGCGGCGAGC
GGTATCAGCTCACTCAAAGGCGGTAATACGGTTATCCACAGAATCAGGGGATAACGCAGGAAAGAACATG
TGAGCAAAAGGCCAGCAAAAGGCCAGGAACCGTAAAAAGGCCGCGTTGCTGGCGTTTTTCCATAGGCTCC
GCCCCCCTGACGAGCATCACAAAAATCGACGCTCAAGTCAGAGGTGGCGAAACCCGACAGGACTATAAAG
ATACCAGGCGTTTCCCCCTGGAAGCTCCCTCGTGCGCTCTCCTGTTCCGACCCTGCCGCTTACCGGATAC
CTGTCCGCCTTTCTCCCTTCGGGAAGCGTGGCGCTTTCTCATAGCTCACGCTGTAGGTATCTCAGTTCGG
TGTAGGTCGTTCGCTCCAAGCTGGGCTGTGTGCACGAACCCCCCGTTCAGCCCGACCGCTGCGCCTTATC
CGGTAACTATCGTCTTGAGTCCAACCCGGTAAGACACGACTTATCGCCACTGGCAGCAGCCACTGGTAAC
AGGATTAGCAGAGCGAGGTATGTAGGCGGTGCTACAGAGTTCTTGAAGTGGTGGCCTAACTACGGCTACA
CTAGAAGGACAGTATTTGGTATCTGCGCTCTGCTGAAGCCAGTTACCTTCGGAAAAAGAGTTGGTAGCTC
TTGATCCGGCAAACAAACCACCGCTGGTAGCGGTGGTTTTTTTGTTTGCAAGCAGCAGATTACGCGCAGA
AAAAAAGGATCTCAAGAAGATCCTTTGATCTTTTCTACGGGGTCTGACGCTCAGTGGAACGAAAACTCAC
GTTAAGGGATTTTGGTCATGAGATTATCAAAAAGGATCTTCACCTAGATCCTTTTAAATTAAAAATGAAG
TTTTAAATCAATCTAAAGTATATATGAGTAAACTTGGTCTGACAGTTACCAATGCTTAATCAGTGAGGCA
CCTATCTCAGCGATCTGTCTATTTCGTTCATCCATAGTTGCCTGACTCCCCGTCGTGTAGATAACTACGA
TACGGGAGGGCTTACCATCTGGCCCCAGTGCTGCAATGATACCGCGAGACCCACGCTCACCGGCTCCAGA
TTTATCAGCAATAAACCAGCCAGCCGGAAGGGCCGAGCGCAGAAGTGGTCCTGCAACTTTATCCGCCTCC
ATCCAGTCTATTAATTGTTGCCGGGAAGCTAGAGTAAGTAGTTCGCCAGTTAATAGTTTGCGCAACGTTG
TTGCCATTGCTGCAGGCATCGTGGTGTCACGCTCGTCGTTTGGTATGGCTTCATTCAGCTCCGGTTCCCA
ACGATCAAGGCGAGTTACATGATCCCCCATGTTGTGCAAAAAAGCGGTTAGCTCCTTCGGTCCTCCGATC
GTTGTCAGAAGTAAGTTGGCCGCAGTGTTATCACTCATGGTTATGGCAGCACTGCATAATTCTCTTACTG
TCATGCCATCCGTAAGATGCTTTTCTGTGACTGGTGAGTACTCAACCAAGTCATTCTGAGAATAGTGTAT
GCGGCGACCGAGTTGCTCTTGCCCGGCGTCAACACGGGATAATACCGCGCCACATAGCAGAACTTTAAAA
GTGCTCATCATTGGAAAACGTTCTTCGGGGCGAAAACTCTCAAGGATCTTACCGCTGTTGAGATCCAGTT
CGATGTAACCCACTCGTGCACCCAACTGATCTTCAGCATCTTTTACTTTCACCAGCGTTTCTGGGTGAGC
AAAAACAGGAAGGCAAAATGCCGCAAAAAAGGGAATAAGGGCGACACGGAAATGTTGAATACTCATACTC
TTCCTTTTTCAATATTATTGAAGCATTTATCAGGGTTATTGTCTCATGAGCGGATACATATTTGAATGTA
TTTAGAAAAATAAACAAATAGGGGTTCCGCGCACATTTCCCCGAAAAGTGCCACCTGACGTCTAAGAAAC
CATTATTATCATGACATTAACCTATAAAAATAGGCGTATCACGAGGCCCTTTCGTCTTCAAGAATTGCTA
GCAATTGCTAGCAATTGCTAGCAATTCATACCAGATCACCGAAAACTGTCCTCCAAATGTGTCCCCCTCA
CACTCCCAAATTCGCGGGCTTCTGCCTCTTAGACCACTCTACCCTATTCCCCACACTCACCGGAGCCAAA
GCCGCGGCCCTTCCGTTTCTTTGCT
Features (pLannotate 1.2.2; 24 found; start..end, strand, type, name):
      3..110     +  LTR            3' LTR (ΔU3) (fragment): self-inactivating 3' long terminal repeat (LTR) from Moloney murine leukemia virus
    127..184     +  LTR            LTR (fragment): long terminal repeat from Moloney murine leukemia virus
    198..261     +  LTR            LTR (fragment): long terminal repeat from Moloney murine leukemia virus
    414..589     +  LTR            5' LTR (truncated): truncated long terminal repeat from Moloney murine sarcoma virus
    711..985     +  misc_feature   MESV Ψ (fragment): packaging signal of murine embryonic stem cell virus
   1052..1468    +  CDS            gag (truncated): truncated Moloney murine leukemia virus (MMLV) gag gene lacking the start codon
   1474..1491    +  misc_feature   MCS (fragment): pBluescript multiple cloning site
   1565..2164    +  CDS            PuroR: puromycin N-acetyltransferase; pac from Streptomyces alboniger; confers resistance to puromycin
   2214..2279    +  CDS            dmpM (fragment): DMPM_STRAD - Protein inferred from homology: Swiss-Prot protein existence level 3. From Streptomyces alboniger.
   2339..2642    +  enhancer       CMV enhancer: human cytomegalovirus immediate early enhancer
   2643..2846    +  promoter       CMV promoter: human cytomegalovirus (CMV) immediate early promoter
   2869..2892    +  misc_feature   MCS (fragment): multiple cloning site
   2933..3619    +  CDS            YPet: YPet is a basic (constitutively fluorescent) yellow fluorescent protein published in 2005, derived from Aequorea victoria. It has moderate acid sensitivity.
   3734..4441    +  CDS            mCherry: mCherry is a basic (constitutively fluorescent) red fluorescent protein published in 2004, derived from Discosoma sp.. It is reported to be a very rapidly-maturing monomer with low acid sensitivity.
   4454..4471    +  CDS            9xHis (fragment): 9xHis affinity tag
   4534..5127    +  LTR            LTR: long terminal repeat from Moloney murine leukemia virus
   5196..5236    +  CDS            rop (fragment): Rop protein, which maintains plasmids at low copy number; rop
   5338..5376    +  misc_feature   bom (fragment): basis of mobility region from pBR322
   5380..5413    -  protein_bind   loxP: Cre-mediated recombination occurs in the 8-bp core sequence (GCATACAT). Cre recombinase
   5473..5506    -  protein_bind   loxP: Cre-mediated recombination occurs in the 8-bp core sequence (GCATACAT). Cre recombinase
   5510..5611    +  misc_feature   bom (fragment): basis of mobility region from pBR322
   5797..6385    -  rep_origin     ori: high-copy-number ColE1/pMB1/pBR322/pUC origin of replication
   6556..7416    -  CDS            AmpR: β-lactamase; bla; confers resistance to ampicillin, carbenicillin, and related antibiotics
   7417..7521    -  promoter       AmpR promoter: bla
