[The description below was written by a language model from this plasmid's Addgene catalogue record and pLannotate feature annotations shown in this document.]
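Description:
The stabilized HP35 tension sensor module is a retroviral mammalian expression plasmid built on the Clontech pLPCX backbone with a modified multiple cloning site, about 7.8 kb in total. The viral portion follows the usual MMLV-type layout: 5′ LTR sequences, a Ψ packaging signal extended into a truncated gag region lacking its start codon, and a full 3′ LTR. RNA transcribed in a packaging cell line can therefore be encapsidated and delivered for stable integration into target cells. A puromycin N-acetyltransferase gene sits downstream of the packaging region, presumably expressed from the LTR-driven transcript, and allows selection of transduced cells. In bacteria the plasmid is maintained through a ColE1/pMB1-type origin and an ampicillin resistance gene. The catalogue lists it as low copy and grown in a recombination-deficient strain, which fits its repeated LTRs. The annotation also finds two loxP sites and small rop/bom fragments in the bacterial backbone, but the record assigns no function to them.

The payload, cloned between EcoRI and NotI downstream of an internal CMV enhancer/promoter, is a single open reading frame of roughly 1.5 kb. It encodes a shortened YPet, the stabilized HP35 (HP35st) linker, and mCherry. The feature table leaves the short gap between the two fluorescent proteins unannotated, and this gap corresponds to the linker. The fluorescent proteins presumably act as a FRET pair, so that mechanical unfolding of the linker separates them and lowers energy transfer. The stated force sensitivity is 9–11 pN. Terminal cysteines flank the insert and a C-terminal His tag is present, features usually associated with purification and site-specific attachment of the protein, although the record does not state their purpose. The isolated module serves as the reference form of the sensor for force measurements.
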