Addgene plasmid #101251: stabilized HP35 tension sensor module
Purpose: Expresses the stabilized HP35-based tension sensor module. The biosensor allows force measurements at 9-11 pN.
Depositing lab: Carsten Grashoff. Depositing organization: Max Planck Institute of Biochemistry. Publication: Extracellular rigidity sensing by talin isoform-specific mechanical linkages. Austen K, Ringer P, Mehlich A, Chrostek-Grashoff A, Kluger C, Klingner C, Sabass B, Zent R, Rief M, Grashoff C. Nat Cell Biol. 2015 Dec;17(12):1597-606. doi: 10.1038/ncb3268. Epub 2015 Nov 2. PubMed 26523364.
Backbone
  Vector backbone: pLPCX
  Backbone manufacturer: Clontech
  Backbone size w/o insert (bp): 6238
  Total vector size (bp): 7795
  Modifications to backbone: modified multicloning site
  Vector type: Mammalian Expression, Retroviral
  Selectable markers: Puromycin
Growth in bacteria
  Bacterial resistance: Ampicillin, 100 μg/mL
  Growth temperature: 37°C
  Growth strain: NEB Stable
  Copy number: Low Copy
Gene/Insert
  Gene/Insert name: YPet(short)-HP35st-mCherry (alt name: HP35st tension sensor module)
  Insert size (bp): 1509
  Promoter: CMV
  Tag / fusion protein: cysteine (N terminal on insert); cysteine (C terminal on insert); His-tag (C terminal on insert)
  Cloning method: Restriction Enzyme; 5′ cloning site EcoRI (not destroyed); 3′ cloning site NotI (not destroyed)
  Sequencing primers: 5′ AGCTCGTTTAGTGAACCGTCAGATC; 3′ ACCTACAGGTGGGGTCTTTCATTCCC
Terms and licenses: Academic/Nonprofit Terms; Industry Terms: Not Available to Industry
How to cite: stabilized HP35 tension sensor module was a gift from Carsten Grashoff (Addgene plasmid # 101251 ; http://n2t.net/addgene:101251 ; RRID:Addgene_101251)
